>Addgene plasmid #191310 | pTETDuet_F31YDHFR_WTTS | addgene full sequence | sequence record 378193 | Addgene NGS Result
CTTAAGTCGAACAGAAAGTAATCGTATTGTACATCCCTATCAGTGATAGAGATTGACATCCCTATCAGTG
ATAGAGATACTGAGCACATCAGCAGGACGCACTGACCGAATTCATTAAAGAGGAGAAAGGTACCATGCTG
CAGATCTCATGAAACAGTACCTGGAGCTGATGCAAAAAGTTCTGGATGAGGGTACCCAGAAAAACGACCG
CACGGGTACCGGAACGCTGAGCATTTTTGGCCATCAGATGCGTTTTAACCTGCAGGACGGATTCCCGCTG
GTTACGACCAAACGCTGCCACCTGCGTAGCATTATTCATGAGCTGCTGTGGTTTCTGCAAGGTGACACTA
ACATCGCGTATCTGCACGAAAACAATGTGACGATCTGGGATGAATGGGCCGATGAAAACGGCGATCTGGG
CCCAGTGTATGGTAAACAGTGGCGCGCCTGGCCAACGCCAGATGGCCGCCACATCGATCAGATCACGACC
GTGCTGAATCAACTGAAAAACGACCCGGACAGCCGCCGCATTATTGTTTCCGCGTGGAATGTGGGTGAAC
TGGATAAAATGGCGCTGGCGCCGTGCCATGCATTCTTCCAGTTTTACGTTGCGGACGGTAAGCTGAGCTG
TCAACTTTATCAGCGCAGCTGCGATGTTTTCCTCGGCCTGCCGTTCAATATCGCCAGCTACGCGTTACTG
GTGCATATGATGGCGCAGCAGTGCGACCTGGAGGTGGGTGATTTTGTCTGGACCGGCGGTGATACCCACC
TGTACAGCAACCATATGGACCAAACGCATCTGCAATTGAGCCGTGAGCCGCGTCCGCTGCCGAAACTGAT
TATTAAGCGCAAACCCGAGAGCATCTTTGACTATCGTTTCGAAGACTTCGAGATTGAAGGCTACGATCCG
CACCCGGGTATCAAAGCGCCGGTGGCTATCTAACTCGAGTCTGGTAAAGAAACCGCTGCTGCGAAATTTG
AACGCCAGCACATGGACTCGTCTACTAGCGCAGCTTAATTAACCTAGGCTGCTGCCACCGCTGAGCAATA
ACTAGCATAACCCCTTGGGGCCTCTAAACGGGTCTTGAGGGGTTTTTTGCTGAAACCTCAGGCATTTGAG
AAGCACACGGTCACACTGCTTCCGGTAGTCAATAAACCGGTAAACCAGCAATAGACATAAGCGGCTATTT
AACGACCCTGCCCTGAACCGACGACCGGGTCGAATTTGCTTTCGAATTTCTGCCATTCATCCGCTTATTA
TCACTTATTCAGGCGTAGCAACCAGGCGTTTAAGGGCACCAATAACTGCCTTAAAAAAATTACGCCCCGC
CCTGCCACTCATCGCAGTACTGTTGTAATTCATTAAGCATTCTGCCGACATGGAAGCCATCACAAACGGC
ATGATGAACCTGAATCGCCAGCGGCATCAGCACCTTGTCGCCTTGCGTATAATATTTGCCCATAGTGAAA
ACGGGGGCGAAGAAGTTGTCCATATTGGCCACGTTTAAATCAAAACTGGTGAAACTCACCCAGGGATTGG
CTGAGACGAAAAACATATTCTCAATAAACCCTTTAGGGAAATAGGCCAGGTTTTCACCGTAACACGCCAC
ATCTTGCGAATATATGTGTAGAAACTGCCGGAAATCGTCGTGGTATTCACTCCAGAGCGATGAAAACGTT
TCAGTTTGCTCATGGAAAACGGTGTAACAAGGGTGAACACTATCCCATATCACCAGCTCACCGTCTTTCA
TTGCCATACGGAACTCCGGATGAGCATTCATCAGGCGGGCAAGAATGTGAATAAAGGCCGGATAAAACTT
GTGCTTATTTTTCTTTACGGTCTTTAAAAAGGCCGTAATATCCAGCTGAACGGTCTGGTTATAGGTACAT
TGAGCAACTGACTGAAATGCCTCAAAATGTTCTTTACGATGCCATTGGGATATATCAACGGTGGTATATC
CAGTGATTTTTTTCTCCATTTTAGCTTCCTTAGCTCCTGAAAATCTCGATAACTCAAAAAATACGCCCGG
TAGTGATCTTATTTCATTATGGTGAAAGTTGGAACCTCTTACGTGCCGATCAACGTCTCATTTTCGCCAA
AAGTTGGCCCAGGGCTTCCCGGTATCAACAGGGACACCAGGATTTATTTATTCTGCGAAGTGATCTTCCG
TCACAGGTATTTATTCGGCGCAAAGTGCGTCGGGTGATGCTGCCAACTTACTGATTTAGTGTATGATGGT
GTTTTTGAGGTGCTCCAGTGGCTTCTGTTTCTATCAGCTGTCCCTCCTGTTCAGCTACTGACGGGGTGGT
GCGTAACGGCAAAAGCACCGCCGGACATCAGCGCTAGCGGAGTGTATACTGGCTTACTATGTTGGCACTG
ATGAGGGTGTCAGTGAAGTGCTTCATGTGGCAGGAGAAAAAAGGCTGCACCGGTGCGTCAGCAGAATATG
TGATACAGGATATATTCCGCTTCCTCGCTCACTGACTCGCTACGCTCGGTCGTTCGACTGCGGCGAGCGG
AAATGGCTTACGAACGGGGCGGAGATTTCCTGGAAGATGCCAGGAAGATACTTAACAGGGAAGTGAGAGG
GCCGCGGCAAAGCCGTTTTTCCATAGGCTCCGCCCCCCTGACAAGCATCACGAAATCTGACGCTCAAATC
AGTGGTGGCGAAACCCGACAGGACTATAAAGATACCAGGCGTTTCCCCCTGGCGGCTCCCTCGTGCGCTC
TCCTGTTCCTGCCTTTCGGTTTACCGGTGTCATTCCGCTGTTATGGCCGCGTTTGTCTCATTCCACGCCT
GACACTCAGTTCCGGGTAGGCAGTTCGCTCCAAGCTGGACTGTATGCACGAACCCCCCGTTCAGTCCGAC
CGCTGCGCCTTATCCGGTAACTATCGTCTTGAGTCCAACCCGGAAAGACATGCAAAAGCACCACTGGCAG
CAGCCACTGGTAATTGATTTAGAGGAGTTAGTCTTGAAGTCATGCGCCGGTTAAGGCTAAACTGAAAGGA
CAAGTTTTGGTGACTGCGCTCCTCCAAGCCAGTTACCTCGGTTCAAAGAGTTGGTAGCTCAGAGAACCTT
CGAAAAACCGCCCTGCAAGGCGGTTTTTTCGTTTTCAGAGCAAGAGATTACGCGCAGACCAAAACGATCT
CAAGAAGATCATCTTATTAATCAGATAAAATATTTCTAGATTTCAGTGCAATTTATCTCTTCAAATGTAG
CACCTGAAGTCAGCCCCATACGATATAAGTTGTAATTCTCATGTTAGTCATGCCCCGCGCCCACCGGAAG
GAGCTGACTGGGTTGAAGGCTCTCAAGGGCATCGGTCGAGATCCCGGTGCCTAATGAGTGAGCTAACTTA
CATTAATTGCGTTGCGCTCACTGCCCGCTTTCCAGTCGGGAAACCTGTCGTGCCAGCTGCATTAATGAAT
CGGCCAACGCGCGGGGAGAGGCGGTTTGCGTATTGGGCGCCAGGGTGGTTTTTCTTTTCACCAGTGAGAC
GGGCAACAGCTGATTGCCCTTCACCGCCTGGCCCTGAGAGAGTTGCAGCAAGCGGTCCACGCTGGTTTGC
CCCAGCAGGCGAAAATCCTGTTTGATGGTGGTTAACGGCGGGATATAACATGAGCTGTCTTCGGTATCGT
CGTATCCCACTACCGAGATGTCCGCACCAACGCGCAGCCCGGACTCGGTAATGGCGCGCATTGCGCCCAG
CGCCATCTGATCGTTGGCAACCAGCATCGCAGTGGGAACGATGCCCTCATTCAGCATTTGCATGGTTTGT
TGAAAACCGGACATGGCACTCCAGTCGCCTTCCCGTTCCGCTATCGGCTGAATTTGATTGCGAGTGAGAT
ATTTATGCCAGCCAGCCAGACGCAGACGCGCCGAGACAGAACTTAATGGGCCCGCTAACAGCGCGATTTG
CTGGTGACCCAATGCGACCAGATGCTCCACGCCCAGTCGCGTACCGTCTTCATGGGAGAAAATAATACTG
TTGATGGGTGTCTGGTCAGAGACATCAAGAAATAACGCCGGAACATTAGTGCAGGCAGCTTCCACAGCAA
TGGCATCCTGGTCATCCAGCGGATAGTTAATGATCAGCCCACTGACGCGTTGCGCGAGAAGATTGTGCAC
CGCCGCTTTACAGGCTTCGACGCCGCTTCGTTCTACCATCGACACCACCACGCTGGCACCCAGTTGATCG
GCGCGAGATTTAATCGCCGCGACAATTTGCGACGGCGCGTGCAGGGCCAGACTGGAGGTGGCAACGCCAA
TCAGCAACGACTGTTTGCCCGCCAGTTGTTGTGCCACGCGGTTGGGAATGTAATTCAGCTCCGCCATCGC
CGCTTCCACTTTTTCCCGCGTTTTCGCAGAAACGTGGCTGGCCTGGTTCACCACGCGGGAAACGGTCTGA
TAAGAGACACCGGCATACTCTGCGACATCGTATAACGTTACTGGTTTCACATTCACCACCCTGAATTGAC
TCTCTTCCGGGCGCTATCATGCCATACCGCGAAAGGTTTTGCGCCATTCGATGGTGTCCGGGATCTCGAC
GCTCTCCCTTATGCGACTCCTGCATTAGGAAATTAATACGACTCACTATAGGGGAATTGTGAGCGGATAA
CAATTCCCCTGTAGAAATAATTTTGTTTAACTTTAATAAGGAGATATACCATGATCAGTCTGATTGCGGC
GTTAGCGGTAGATCGCGTTATCGGCATGGAAAACGCCATGCCGTGGAACCTGCCTGCCGATCTCGCCTGG
TATAAACGCAACACCTTAAATAAACCCGTGATTATGGGCCGCCATACCTGGGAATCAATCGGTCGTCCGT
TGCCAGGACGCAAAAATATTATCCTCAGCAGTCAACCGGGTACGGACGATCGCGTAACGTGGGTGAAGTC
GGTGGATGAAGCCATCGCGGCGTGTGGTGACGTACCAGAAATCATGGTGATTGGCGGCGGTCGCGTTTAT
GAACAGTTCTTGCCAAAAGCGCAAAAACTGTATCTGACGCATATCGACGCAGAAGTGGAAGGCGACACCC
ATTTCCCGGATTACGAGCCGGATGACTGGGAATCGGTATTCAGCGAATTCCACGATGCTGATGCGCAGAA
CTCTCACAGCTATTGCTTTGAGATTCTGGAGCGGCGGTAACAGGCGTCGACAAGCTTGCGGCCGCATAAT
G
Features (pLannotate 1.2.2; 19 found; start..end, strand, type, name):
     34..107     +  promoter       PLtetO-1 promoter: modified phage lambda PL promoter with tet operator sites (Lutz and Bujard, 1997)
    149..940     +  CDS            thyA: TYSY_ECO57 - Experimental evidence at protein level: Swiss-Prot protein existence level 1. Catalyzes the reductive methylation of 2'-deoxyuridine-5'- monophosphate (dUMP) to 2'-deoxythymidine-5'-monophosphate (dTMP) while utilizing 5,10-methylenetetrahydrofolate (mTHF) as the methyl donor and reductant in the reaction, yielding dihydrofolate (DHF) as a by- product. This enzymatic reaction provides an intracellular de novo source of dTMP, an essential precursor for DNA biosynthesis. From Escherichia coli O157:H7.
    956..997     +  CDS            S-Tag (fragment): affinity and epitope tag derived from pancreatic ribonuclease A
   1027..1044    +  CDS            SET1 (fragment): solubility-enhancement tag derived from T7 phage gene 10B
   1052..1099    +  terminator     T7 terminator: transcription terminator for bacteriophage T7 RNA polymerase
   1323..1979    -  CDS            cat: CAT_ECOLX - Experimental evidence at protein level: Swiss-Prot protein existence level 1. This enzyme is an effector of chloramphenicol resistance in bacteria. From Escherichia coli. This protein is used as a marker in many commonly used cloning vectors, such as pACYC184.
   1980..2082    -  promoter       cat promoter: promoter of the E. coli cat gene encoding chloramphenicol acetyltransferase
   2203..2346    +  mobile_element IS1 (fragment): prokaryotic transposable element IS1
   2465..2520    -  rep_origin     RSF ori (fragment): Plasmids containing the RSF 1030 origin of replication can be propagated in E. coli cells that contain additional plasmids with compatible origins.
   2608..3153    -  rep_origin     p15A ori: Plasmids containing the medium-copy-number p15A origin of replication can be propagated in E. coli cells that contain a second plasmid with the ColE1 origin.
   3265..3329    -  CDS            TcR (fragment): tetracycline efflux protein; tet; confers resistance to tetracycline
   3344..3365    -  protein_bind   CAP binding site: CAP binding activates transcription in the presence of cAMP. E. coli catabolite activator protein
   3378..4460    -  CDS            lacI: lac repressor; lacI; The lac repressor binds to the lac operator to inhibit transcription in E. coli. This inhibition can be relieved by adding lactose or isopropyl-β-D-thiogalactopyranoside (IPTG).
   4461..4538    -  promoter       lacI promoter: lacI
   4546..4581    -  CDS            TcR (fragment): tetracycline efflux protein; tet; confers resistance to tetracycline
   4584..4602    +  promoter       T7 promoter: promoter for bacteriophage T7 RNA polymerase
   4603..4627    +  protein_bind   lac operator: The lac repressor binds to the lac operator to inhibit transcription in E. coli. This inhibition can be relieved by adding lactose or isopropyl-β-D-thiogalactopyranoside (IPTG). lac repressor encoded by lacI
   4642..4664    +  RBS            RBS: efficient ribosome binding site from bacteriophage T7 gene 10 (Olins and Rangwala, 1989)
   4671..5150    +  CDS            ecDHFR: E. coli dihydrofolate reductase; folA
