[The description below was written by a language model from this plasmid's Addgene catalogue record and pLannotate feature annotations shown in this document.]
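Description:
pTETDuet_F31YDHFR_WTTS is a low-copy bacterial expression plasmid of about 5.2 kb, built on the pTET-duet backbone, for co-expressing two E. coli folate-metabolism enzymes from a single vector: dihydrofolate reductase (folA, DHFR) and thymidylate synthase (thyA, TS). It replicates in E. coli from a p15A origin, which is compatible with ColE1-type plasmids, and is selected with chloramphenicol through a cat gene driven by its own promoter. Short annotated fragments of an RSF origin, IS1 and the tetracycline resistance gene appear to be backbone remnants rather than functional parts.

The two genes sit in separate expression units, as in Duet-style vectors. DHFR, carrying the F31Y substitution according to the catalogue entry, is placed behind a T7 promoter with an adjacent lac operator and the strong T7 gene 10 ribosome binding site. A plasmid-borne lacI gene with its own promoter supplies the repressor, so this unit follows the standard IPTG-responsive T7lac design. Wild-type thyA follows, under the PLtetO-1 promoter, a phage lambda PL derivative bearing tet operator sites. No tetR gene is annotated on the plasmid, so any repression of this promoter would have to come from the host. Fragments of an S-tag and a SET1 tag lie downstream of thyA; the record does not indicate whether they are fused to the protein. A T7 terminator closes the region.

DHFR regenerates tetrahydrofolate from the dihydrofolate that TS produces during dTMP synthesis, so the two activities are metabolically coupled. Pairing a DHFR point mutant with wild-type TS fits the associated study of the genetic landscape of this metabolic interaction, though the record does not specify the host strain or assay used.
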