Addgene plasmid #191310: pTETDuet_F31YDHFR_WTTS
Purpose: Bacterial co-expression of E. coli folA (Dihydrofolate Reductase) and E. coli thyA (Thymidylate Synthase)
Depositing lab: Kimberly Reynolds. Depositing organization: University of Texas Southwestern Medical Center. Publication: The genetic landscape of a metabolic interaction. Nguyen TN, Ingle C, Thompson S, Reynolds KA. Nat Commun. 2024 Apr 18;15(1):3351. doi: 10.1038/s41467-024-47671-0. PubMed 38637543.
Backbone
  Vector backbone: pTET-duet
  Vector type: Bacterial Expression
Growth in bacteria
  Bacterial resistance: Chloramphenicol, 25 μg/mL
  Growth temperature: 30°C
  Growth strain: DH5alpha
  Copy number: Low Copy
Gene/Insert
  Gene/Insert name: folA, thyA (alt names: DHFR; TS)
  Species: E. coli
  Mutation: F31Y DHFR/WT TYMS
  Promoter: T7 (folA), Tet (thyA)
  Cloning method: Restriction Enzyme; 5′ cloning site EcoNI (not destroyed); 3′ cloning site NotI (not destroyed)
  Sequencing primers: 5′ _GGATCTCGACGCTCTCCCTT; 3′ _CCGCTGAGCAATAACTAGC
Terms and licenses: Academic/Nonprofit Terms; Industry Terms: Not Available to Industry
Depositor comments: Please visit https://doi.org/10.1101/2023.05.28.542639 for bioRxiv preprint.
How to cite: pTETDuet_F31YDHFR_WTTS was a gift from Kimberly Reynolds (Addgene plasmid # 191310 ; http://n2t.net/addgene:191310 ; RRID:Addgene_191310)
